LOCUS       Exported 6674 bp ds-DNA circular SYN 12-MAY-2021
DEFINITION  AAV plasmid with Ple32 (CLDN5 MiniPromoter) driving expression of
            EmGFP. Contains WPRE..
ACCESSION   .
VERSION     .
KEYWORDS    pEMS2181
SOURCE      synthetic DNA construct
  ORGANISM  synthetic DNA construct
REFERENCE   1 (bases 1 to 6674)
  AUTHORS   Korecki AJ, Cueva-Vargas JL, Fornes O, Agostinone J, Farkas RA,
            Hickmott JW, Lam SL, Mathelier A, Zhou M, Wasserman WW, Di Polo A,
            Simpson EM
  TITLE     Human MiniPromoters for ocular-rAAV expression in ON bipolar, cone,
            corneal, endothelial, Muller glial, and PAX6 cells.
  JOURNAL   Gene Ther. 2021 Feb 2. pii: 10.1038/s41434-021-00227-z. doi:
            10.1038/s41434-021-00227-z.
  PUBMED    33531684
REFERENCE   2 (bases 1 to 6674)
  AUTHORS   .
  TITLE     Direct Submission
  JOURNAL   Exported May 12, 2021 from SnapGene Server 1.1.58
            http://www.snapgene.com
FEATURES             Location/Qualifiers
     source          1..6674
                     /organism="synthetic DNA construct"
                     /mol_type="other DNA"
     repeat_region   1..130
                     /label=AAV2 ITR
     intron          1913..2045
                     /label=chimeric intron
                     /note="chimera between introns from human beta-globin and
                     immunoglobulin heavy chain genes"
     primer_bind     2028..2047
                     /label=pMT2-F
                     /note="Synthetic intron, forward primer"
     regulatory      2066..2075
                     /regulatory_class="other"
                     /note="vertebrate consensus sequence for strong initiation
                     of translation (Kozak, 1987)"
     CDS             2072..2791
                     /codon_start=1
                     /product="Emerald GFP"
                     /label=EmGFP
                     /note="mammalian codon-optimized"
                     /translation="MVSKGEELFTGVVPILVELDGDVNGHKFSVSGEGEGDATYGKLTL
                     KFICTTGKLPVPWPTLVTTFTYGVQCFARYPDHMKQHDFFKSAMPEGYVQERTIFFKDD
                     GNYKTRAEVKFEGDTLVNRIELKGIDFKEDGNILGHKLEYNYNSHKVYITADKQKNGIK
                     VNFKTRHNIEDGSVQLADHYQQNTPIGDGPVLLPDNHYLSTQSALSKDPNEKRDHMVLL
                     EFVTAAGITLGMDELYK"
     primer_bind     complement(2117..2138)
                     /label=EGFP-N
                     /note="EGFP, reverse primer"
     primer_bind     complement(2378..2397)
                     /label=EXFP-R
                     /note="For distinguishing EGFP variants, reverse primer"
     primer_bind     2725..2746
                     /label=EGFP-C
                     /note="EGFP, forward primer"
     primer_bind     complement(2857..2877)
                     /label=WPRE-R
                     /note="WPRE, reverse primer"
     CDS             complement(3275..3286)
                     /codon_start=1
                     /product="Factor Xa recognition and cleavage site"
                     /label=Factor Xa site
                     /translation="IEGR"
     polyA_signal    3407..3528
                     /label=SV40 poly(A) signal
                     /note="SV40 polyadenylation signal"
     primer_bind     complement(3418..3437)
                     /label=EBV-rev
                     /note="SV40 polyA terminator, reverse primer"
     primer_bind     3472..3491
                     /label=SV40pA-R
                     /note="SV40 polyA, reverse primer"
     repeat_region   3724..3853
                     /label=AAV2 ITR
     primer_bind     complement(3872..3889)
                     /label=M13 Forward
                     /note="In lacZ gene. Also called M13-F20 or M13 (-21)
                     Forward"
     primer_bind     complement(3872..3888)
                     /label=M13 fwd
                     /note="common sequencing primer, one of multiple similar
                     variants"
     primer_bind     complement(3881..3903)
                     /label=M13/pUC Forward
                     /note="In lacZ gene"
     rep_origin      4030..4485
                     /direction=RIGHT
                     /label=f1 ori
                     /note="f1 bacteriophage origin of replication; arrow
                     indicates direction of (+) strand synthesis"
     primer_bind     complement(4117..4136)
                     /label=F1ori-R
                     /note="F1 origin, reverse primer"
     primer_bind     4327..4348
                     /label=F1ori-F
                     /note="F1 origin, forward primer"
     promoter        4511..4615
                     /gene="bla"
                     /label=AmpR promoter
     CDS             4616..5476
                     /codon_start=1
                     /gene="bla"
                     /product="beta-lactamase"
                     /label=AmpR
                     /note="confers resistance to ampicillin, carbenicillin, and
                     related antibiotics"
                     /translation="MSIQHFRVALIPFFAAFCLPVFAHPETLVKVKDAEDQLGARVGYI
                     ELDLNSGKILESFRPEERFPMMSTFKVLLCGAVLSRIDAGQEQLGRRIHYSQNDLVEYS
                     PVTEKHLTDGMTVRELCSAAITMSDNTAANLLLTTIGGPKELTAFLHNMGDHVTRLDRW
                     EPELNEAIPNDERDTTMPVAMATTLRKLLTGELLTLASRQQLIDWMEADKVAGPLLRSA
                     LPAGWFIADKSGAGERGSRGIIAALGPDGKPSRIVVIYTTGSQATMDERNRQIAEIGAS
                     LIKHW"
     primer_bind     complement(4834..4853)
                     /label=Amp-R
                     /note="Ampicillin resistance gene, reverse primer"
     rep_origin      5647..6235
                     /direction=RIGHT
                     /label=ori
                     /note="high-copy-number ColE1/pMB1/pBR322/pUC origin of
                     replication"
     primer_bind     6136..6155
                     /label=pBR322ori-F
                     /note="pBR322 origin, forward primer"
     primer_bind     6389..6406
                     /label=L4440
                     /note="L4440 vector, forward primer"
     protein_bind    6523..6544
                     /label=CAP binding site
                     /bound_moiety="E. coli catabolite activator protein"
                     /note="CAP binding activates transcription in the presence
                     of cAMP."
     promoter        6559..6589
                     /label=lac promoter
                     /note="promoter for the E. coli lac operon"
     protein_bind    6597..6613
                     /label=lac operator
                     /bound_moiety="lac repressor encoded by lacI"
                     /note="The lac repressor binds to the lac operator to
                     inhibit transcription in E. coli. This inhibition can be
                     relieved by adding lactose or
                     isopropyl-beta-D-thiogalactopyranoside (IPTG)."
     primer_bind     6602..6624
                     /label=M13/pUC Reverse
                     /note="In lacZ gene"
     primer_bind     6621..6637
                     /label=M13 rev
                     /note="common sequencing primer, one of multiple similar
                     variants"
     primer_bind     6621..6637
                     /label=M13 Reverse
                     /note="In lacZ gene. Also called M13-rev"
ORIGIN
        1 ctgcgcgctc gctcgctcac tgaggccgcc cgggcaaagc ccgggcgtcg ggcgaccttt
       61 ggtcgcccgg cctcagtgag cgagcgagcg cgcagagagg gagtggccaa ctccatcact
      121 aggggttcct tgtagttaat gattaacccg ccatgctact tatctacgta gccatgctct
      181 aggaagatcg gaattcccta ggccggccct tgccttcaga acctccccac actaggtgag
      241 ccagacgctg gccttatctc atttaccatc tcagagccat ctgaaggggg agaagggaac
      301 cgggccccag gagggagaaa gtcatcaaac ctcccacatc tgtgaccagc ctcagtgcca
      361 tactttttct atggagggcc ctgtccaatg gaactgagca cagaccagat aaaagaactg
      421 ggcacccagt ggcctcagtc cagggcctgg agttcaaact ttactggaaa caaaggggcc
      481 gagagagact ggggaaagaa ctactagaaa ggggctggtg cccccatggg gctgtgggtt
      541 ttggagccgc gtgcccccac ctgagcctca gggggcccgg agtgtccaca ccagtggacc
      601 tttcgagaaa tggctgggcc attgtgcaga agaatgcccg gaaatcccgc gcctccctcc
      661 tccagcaagg atgggggctc ttcctcctgg ccaggaaact ccaagttggc ttccggaggg
      721 tggcctgggg gctggggtgc cagggacacc atcgccactg gtgggagggc agggcacagc
      781 ccctccgtgt ccctttgtct ctcctgtctg aaggccagag caggctgcta ggcctggggc
      841 caccactgcc cctgggtgct acacccagtg tgctgggtca ctgggaactt cctgaagtgg
      901 tgtcacctga actgggcccc caaggatggg gtgcgggcag taccgcagga agaggagcag
      961 cccctgtgaa gattgagagg tctgggaagc ccctgcggct tgggagagtg ggggtcgcca
     1021 ggcaggggga aagcccctgt gccaccgctt tttgccagag actcaggctc cagagaggca
     1081 gtgagtggca tggggggtga ggctggggcc ctgggcctga cctccacacg cctgcctggc
     1141 ctctctgttt gccatgggat gagagagaca gtgctgggac tcagagcggg gctggagagt
     1201 gagagtgcga gaaagggcct gggtggggct tggaccccgg ggcgggcttt ctggagagcc
     1261 cccctacgag ggcctctacg gcggtgacgg ggtggggggc ttctgcaaac cttggtcagg
     1321 gaagtggagc tggctcgagt ggaagagacc acccggctca gtcggggatg tgggagtgga
     1381 ctgggtggtg cagactgggg gtcgagcgcc ttctgaagtg acggggccgg gacgcgcagg
     1441 gaggcggccc aagaagcgcg ccctaggcca gcccagaatg cgctcggccg cgactaggac
     1501 aacggcgggt ggggctgggg gcggctgccg ggcggggagc ggtcccgcgc cctcagctac
     1561 ccctcaagag ccgttgtttc cctaacttca gctgccagag gctctgtgat tggctgcggc
     1621 acgatgaccc gcgcacggat tggctgcttc gggccggggg gccgggcccg ggggacagaa
     1681 tccgcccccg aaccttcaaa gagggtaccc cccggcagga gctggcagac ccaggaggtg
     1741 cgacagaccc gcggggcaaa cggactgggg ccaagagccg ggagcgcggg cgcaaaggca
     1801 ccagggcccg cccagggcgc cgcgcagcac ggccttgggg gttctgcggg ccttcgggtg
     1861 cgcgtctcgc ctctagccgg cgcgccgaag ttggtcgtga ggcactgggc aggtaagtat
     1921 caaggttaca agacaggttt aaggagacca atagaaactg ggcttgtcga gacagagaag
     1981 actcttgcgt ttctgatagg cacctattgg tcttactgac atccactttg cctttctctc
     2041 cacaggtgtc cactcccagg cggccgccac catggtgagc aagggcgagg agctgttcac
     2101 cggggtggtg cccatcctgg tcgagctgga cggcgacgta aacggccaca agttcagcgt
     2161 gtccggcgag ggcgagggcg atgccaccta cggcaagctg accctgaagt tcatctgcac
     2221 caccggcaag ctgcccgtgc cctggcccac cctcgtgacc accttcacct acggcgtgca
     2281 gtgcttcgcc cgctaccccg accacatgaa gcagcacgac ttcttcaagt ccgccatgcc
     2341 cgaaggctac gtccaggagc gcaccatctt cttcaaggac gacggcaact acaagacccg
     2401 cgccgaggtg aagttcgagg gcgacaccct ggtgaaccgc atcgagctga agggcatcga
     2461 cttcaaggag gacggcaaca tcctggggca caagctggag tacaactaca acagccacaa
     2521 ggtctatatc accgccgaca agcagaagaa cggcatcaag gtgaacttca agacccgcca
     2581 caacatcgag gacggcagcg tgcagctcgc cgaccactac cagcagaaca cccccatcgg
     2641 cgacggcccc gtgctgctgc ccgacaacca ctacctgagc acccagtccg ccctgagcaa
     2701 agaccccaac gagaagcgcg atcacatggt cctgctggag ttcgtgaccg ccgccgggat
     2761 cactctcggc atggacgagc tgtacaagta agcggccgcg atcgctcaac ctctggatta
     2821 caaaatttgt gaaagattga ctggtattct taactatgtt gctcctttta cgctatgtgg
     2881 atacgctgct ttaatgcctt tgtatcatgc tattgcttcc cgtatggctt tcattttctc
     2941 ctccttgtat aaatcctggt tgctgtctct ttatgaggag ttgtggcccg ttgtcaggca
     3001 acgtggcgtg gtgtgcactg tgtttgctga cgcaaccccc actggttggg gcattgccac
     3061 cacctgtcag ctcctttccg ggactttcgc tttccccctc cctattgcca cggcggaact
     3121 catcgccgcc tgccttgccc gctgctggac aggggctcgg ctgttgggca ctgacaattc
     3181 cgtggtgttg tcggggaaat catcgtcctt tccttggctg ctcgcctgtg ttgccacctg
     3241 gattctgcgc gggacgtcct tctgctacgt cccttcggcc ctcaatccag cggaccttcc
     3301 ttcccgcggc ctgctgccgg ctctgcggcc tcttccgcgt cttcgccttc gccctcagac
     3361 gagtcggatc tccctttggg ccgcctcccc gcgatcgcag acatgataag atacattgat
     3421 gagtttggac aaaccacaac tagaatgcag tgaaaaaaat gctttatttg tgaaatttgt
     3481 gatgctattg ctttatttgt aaccattata agctgcaata aacaagttaa caacaacaat
     3541 tgcattcatt ttatgtttca ggttcagggg gagatgtggg aggtttttta aagcaagtaa
     3601 aacctctaca aatgtggtag tcgaaattcc cgataaggat cttcgtcgac gaattcccga
     3661 taaggatctt cctagagcat ggctacgtag ataagtagca tggcgggtta atcattaact
     3721 acaaggaacc cctagtgatg gagttggcca ctccctctct gcgcgctcgc tcgctcactg
     3781 aggccgggcg accaaaggtc gcccgacgcc cgggctttgc ccgggcggcc tcagtgagcg
     3841 agcgagcgcg cagccttaat taacctaatt cactggccgt cgttttacaa cgtcgtgact
     3901 gggaaaaccc tggcgttacc caacttaatc gccttgcagc acatccccct ttcgccagct
     3961 ggcgtaatag cgaagaggcc cgcaccgatc gcccttccca acagttgcgc agcctgaatg
     4021 gcgaatgggn nnnnnnnnnn nnnnnnnnnn nnnnnnnnnn nnnnnnnnnn nnnnnnnnnn
     4081 nnnnnnnnnn nnnnnnnnnn nnnnnnnnnn nnnnnnnnnn nnnnnnnnnn nnnnnnnnnn
     4141 nnnnnnnnnn nnncnnnnnn nnnnnnnnnn nnnnnnnnnn nnnnnnnnnn nnnnnnnnnn
     4201 nnnnnnnnnn nnnnnnnnnn nnnnnnnnnn nnnnnnnnnn nnnnnannnn nnnnnnnnnn
     4261 nnnnnnnnnn nnnnnnnnnn nnnnnnnnnn nnnnnccttt gacgttggag tccacgttct
     4321 ttaatagtgg actcttgttc caaactggaa caacactcaa ccctatctcg gtctattctt
     4381 ttgatttata agggattttg ccgatttcgg cctattggtt aaaaaatgag ctgatttaac
     4441 aaaaatttaa cgcgaatttt aacaaaatat taacgcttac aatttaggtg gcacttttcg
     4501 gggaaatgtg cgcggaaccc ctatttgttt atttttctaa atacattcaa atatgtatcc
     4561 gctcatgaga caataaccct gataaatgct tcaataatat tgaaaaagga agagtatgag
     4621 tattcaacat ttccgtgtcg cccttattcc cttttttgcg gcattttgcc ttcctgtttt
     4681 tgctcaccca gaaacgctgg tgaaagtaaa agatgctgaa gatcagttgg gtgcacgagt
     4741 gggttacatc gaactggatc tcaacagcgg taagatcctt gagagttttc gccccgaaga
     4801 acgttttcca atgatgagca cttttaaagt tctgctatgt ggcgcggtat tatcccgtat
     4861 tgacgccggg caagagcaac tcggtcgccg catacactat tctcagaatg acttggttga
     4921 gtactcacca gtcacagaaa agcatcttac ggatggcatg acagtaagag aattatgcag
     4981 tgctgccata accatgagtg ataacactgc ggccaactta cttctgacaa cgatcggagg
     5041 accgaaggag ctaaccgctt ttttgcacaa catgggggat catgtaactc gccttgatcg
     5101 ttgggaaccg gagctgaatg aagccatacc aaacgacgag cgtgacacca cgatgcctgt
     5161 agcaatggca acaacgttgc gcaaactatt aactggcgaa ctacttactc tagcttcccg
     5221 gcaacaatta atagactgga tggaggcgga taaagttgca ggaccacttc tgcgctcggc
     5281 ccttccggct ggctggttta ttgctgataa atctggagcc ggtgagcgtg ggtctcgcgg
     5341 tatcattgca gcactggggc cagatggtaa gccctcccgt atcgtagtta tctacacgac
     5401 ggggagtcag gcaactatgg atgaacgaaa tagacagatc gctgagatag gtgcctcact
     5461 gattaagcat tggtaactgt cagaccaagt ttactcatat atactttaga ttgatttaaa
     5521 acttcatttt taatttaaaa ggatctaggt gaagatcctt tttgataatc tcatgaccaa
     5581 aatcccttaa cgtgagtttt cgttccactg agcgtcagac cccgtagaaa agatcaaagg
     5641 atcttcttga gatccttttt ttctgcgcgt aatctgctgc ttgcaaacaa aaaaaccacc
     5701 gctaccagcg gtggtttgtt tgccggatca agagctacca actctttttc cgaaggtaac
     5761 tggcttcagc agagcgcaga taccaaatac tgttcttcta gtgtagccgt agttaggcca
     5821 ccacttcaag aactctgtag caccgcctac atacctcgct ctgctaatcc tgttaccagt
     5881 ggctgctgcc agtggcgata agtcgtgtct taccgggttg gactcaagac gatagttacc
     5941 ggataaggcg cagcggtcgg gctgaacggg gggttcgtgc acacagccca gcttggagcg
     6001 aacgacctac accgaactga gatacctaca gcgtgagcta tgagaaagcg ccacgcttcc
     6061 cgaagggaga aaggcggaca ggtatccggt aagcggcagg gtcggaacag gagagcgcac
     6121 gagggagctt ccagggggaa acgcctggta tctttatagt cctgtcgggt ttcgccacct
     6181 ctgacttgag cgtcgatttt tgtgatgctc gtcagggggg cggagcctat ggaaaaacgc
     6241 cagcaacgcg gcctttttac ggttcctggc cttttgctgg ccttttgctc acatgttctt
     6301 tcctgcgtta tcccctgatt ctgtggataa ccgtattacc gcctttgagt gagctgatac
     6361 cgctcgccgc agccgaacga ccgagcgcag cgagtcagtg agcgaggaag cggaagagcg
     6421 cccaatacgc aaaccgcctc tccccgcgcg ttggccgatt cattaatgca gctggcacga
     6481 caggtttccc gactggaaag cgggcagtga gcgcaacgca attaatgtga gttagctcac
     6541 tcattaggca ccccaggctt tacactttat gcttccggct cgtatgttgt gtggaattgt
     6601 gagcggataa caatttcaca caggaaacag ctatgaccat gattacgcca gatttaatta
     6661 aggccttaat tagg
//
