[The description below was written by a language model from this plasmid's Addgene catalogue record and the feature table of its GenBank file.]
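Description:
pEMS2181 is a 6,674 bp recombinant AAV genome plasmid built on the pEMS2131 backbone. It is designed to test a human cell-type-restricted promoter in virally delivered form. It is maintained in E. coli through a ColE1/pUC-type origin and selected with ampicillin via the bla gene. An f1 phage origin and remnants of a lacZ cloning region (lac promoter, operator, CAP site) are also present in the backbone. The feature table annotates the origin as a high-copy type, but the catalogue entry lists the plasmid as low copy and names a recombination-deficient strain for growth. That choice fits the known tendency of AAV inverted terminal repeats to rearrange in bacteria.

The payload lies between two AAV2 ITRs, which are the cis elements needed for replication and packaging of the cassette into AAV particles. Ple32 is a 1,670 bp synthesized MiniPromoter derived from regulatory sequence of the human CLDN5 (claudin 5) gene, and it was inserted between retained FseI and AscI sites. It is not annotated as a feature, but it presumably lies in the unannotated stretch between the left ITR and the chimeric beta-globin/immunoglobulin intron. The intron is followed by a Kozak consensus and a mammalian codon-optimized Emerald GFP reading frame. A WPRE is stated in the record to follow the reporter, although only a primer site marks it in the table. This element enhances transcript stability and expression, and an SV40 polyadenylation signal terminates the unit. A short annotated Factor Xa site on the reverse strand in this region is probably an incidental sequence match.

The associated publication describes human MiniPromoters for ocular rAAV expression, with endothelial cells among the targeted cell types. The EmGFP reporter shows where Ple32 is active.
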