Addgene plasmid #158421: pEMS2181
Purpose: AAV plasmid with Ple32 (CLDN5 MiniPromoter) driving expression of EmGFP. Contains WPRE.
Depositing lab: Elizabeth Simpson. Depositing organization: University of British Columbia. Publication: Human MiniPromoters for ocular-rAAV expression in ON bipolar, cone, corneal, endothelial, Muller glial, and PAX6 cells. Korecki AJ, Cueva-Vargas JL, Fornes O, Agostinone J, Farkas RA, Hickmott JW, Lam SL, Mathelier A, Zhou M, Wasserman WW, Di Polo A, Simpson EM. Gene Ther. 2021 Feb 2. pii: 10.1038/s41434-021-00227-z. doi: 10.1038/s41434-021-00227-z. PubMed 33531684.
Backbone
  Vector backbone: pEMS2131
  Backbone manufacturer: Elizabeth Simpson (Addgene plasmid # 111895)
  Backbone size w/o insert (bp): 4999
  Vector type: AAV
Growth in bacteria
  Bacterial resistance: Ampicillin, 100 μg/mL
  Growth temperature: 37°C
  Growth strain: SURE cells
  Growth instructions: “SURE” cells from Agilent, that the colonies are freshly picked, and the you limit the time to grow the culture. We typically transform the plasmid in the afternoon and take out the plate from the 37 degree incubator in the morning, we then pick the colonies and grow in LB for ~ 20 hrs
  Copy number: Low Copy
Gene/Insert
  Gene/Insert name: Ple32 (alt name: CLDN5 MiniPromoter)
  Species: H. sapiens (human)
  Insert size (bp): 1670
  GenBank ID: CLDN5 gene
  Entrez Gene: CLDN5 (a.k.a. AWAL, BEC1, CPETRL1, TMDVCF, TMVCF)
  Promoter: Ple32
  Cloning method: Restriction Enzyme; 5′ cloning site FseI (not destroyed); 3′ cloning site AscI (not destroyed)
  Sequencing primers: 5′ oEMS6098 (GCCATGCTCTAGGAAGATCG); 3′ oEMS3625 (CCAGTAAAGTTTGAACTCCAGGCCC)
Resource information
  A portion of this plasmid was derived from a plasmid made by: DNA synthesized at GenScript
Terms and licenses: Academic/Nonprofit Terms; Industry Terms: Not Available to Industry
Depositor comments: Please see the annotated GenBank file and the additional image file for the specific location of features in this plasmid.
How to cite: pEMS2181 was a gift from Elizabeth Simpson (Addgene plasmid # 158421 ; http://n2t.net/addgene:158421 ; RRID:Addgene_158421)
